>Addgene plasmid #193577 | CLC-EGFP206(flex6) | addgene full sequence | sequence record 380176 | Addgene NGS Result
TTAGTTATTAATAGTAATCAATTACGGGGTCATTAGTTCATAGCCCATATATGGAGTTCCGCGTTACATA
ACTTACGGTAAATGGCCCGCCTGGCTGACCGCCCAACGACCCCCGCCCATTGACGTCAATAATGACGTAT
GTTCCCATAGTAACGCCAATAGGGACTTTCCATTGACGTCAATGGGTGGAGTATTTACGGTAAACTGCCC
ACTTGGCAGTACATCAAGTGTATCATATGCCAAGTACGCCCCCTATTGACGTCAATGACGGTAAATGGCC
CGCCTGGCATTATGCCCAGTACATGACCTTATGGGACTTTCCTACTTGGCAGTACATCTACGTATTAGTC
ATCGCTATTACCATGGTGATGCGGTTTTGGCAGTACATCAATGGGCGTGGATAGCGGTTTGACTCACGGG
GATTTCCAAGTCTCCACCCCATTGACGTCAATGGGAGTTTGTTTTGGCACCAAAATCAACGGGACTTTCC
AAAATGTCGTAACAACTCCGCCCCATTGACGCAAATGGGCGGTAGGCGTGTACGGTGGGAGGTCTATATA
AGCAGAGCTGGTTTAGTGAACCGTCAGATCCGCTAGCGCTACCGGACTCAGATCTCGAGCTCAAGCTTCG
AATTCTGCAGTCGACGGTACCGCGGGCCCGGGATCCACCGGTCGCCACCATGGCTGATGACTTTGGCTTC
TTCTCGTCGTCGGAGAGTGGTGCCCCGGAGGCGGCGGAGGAGGACCCGGCGGCCGCCTTCCTGGCCCAGC
AGGAGAGCGAGATTGCAGGCATAGAGAACGACGAGGGCTTCGGGGCACCTGCCGGCAGCCATGCGGCCCC
CGCACAGCCGGGCCCCACGAGTGGGGCTGGTTCTGAGGACATGGGGACCACAGTCAATGGAGATGTGTTT
CAGGAGGCCAACGGTCCTGCTGATGGCTACGCAGCCATTGCCCAGGCTGACAGGCTGACCCAGGAGCCTG
AGAGCATCCGCAAGTGGCGAGAGGAGCAGAGGAAACGGCTGCAAGAGCTGGATGCTGCATCTAAGGTCAC
GGAACAGGAATGGCGGGAGAAGGCCAAGAAGGACCTGGAGGAGTGGAACCAGCGCCAGAGTGAACAAGTA
GAGAAGAACAAGATCAACAACCGGGCATCCGAGGAGGCTTTCGTGAAGGAATCCAAGGAGGAGACCCCAG
GCACAGAGTGGGAGAAGGTGGCCCAGCTATGTGACTTCAACCCCAAGAGCAGCAAGCAGTGCAAAGATGT
GTCCCGCCTGCGCTCGGTGCTCATGTCCCTGAAGCAGGGGGGTGGCGGCAGCTCCGAGGAGCTGTTCACC
GGGGTGGTGCCCATCCTGGTCGAGCTGGACGGCGACGTAAACGGCCACAAGTTCAGCGTGTCCGGCGAGG
GCGAGGGCGATGCCACCTACGGCAAGCTGACCCTGAAGTTCATCTGCACCACCGGCAAGCTGCCCGTGCC
CTGGCCCACCCTCGTGACCACCCTGACCTACGGCGTGCAGTGCTTCAGCCGCTACCCCGACCACATGAAG
CAGCACGACTTCTTCAAGTCCGCCATGCCCGAAGGCTACGTCCAGGAGCGCACCATCTTCTTCAAGGACG
ACGGCAACTACAAGACCCGCGCCGAGGTGAAGTTCGAGGGCGACACCCTGGTGAACCGCATCGAGCTGAA
GGGCATCGACTTCAAGGAGGACGGCAACATCCTGGGGCACAAGCTGGAGTACAACTACAACAGCCACAAC
GTCTATATCATGGCCGACAAGCAGAAGAACGGCATCAAGGTGAACTTCAAGATCCGCCACAACATCGAGG
ACGGCAGCGTGCAGCTCGCCGACCACTACCAGCAGAACACCCCCATCGGCGACGGCCCCGTGCTGCTGCC
CGACAACCACTACCTGAGCACCCAGTCCAAGCTGAGCAAAGACCCCAACGAGAAGCGCGATCACATGGTC
CTGCTGGAGTTCGTGACCGCCGCCGGGATCACTCTCGGCATGGACGAGCTGTACAAGTAAAGCGGCCGCG
ACTCTAGATCATAATCAGCCATACCACATTTGTAGAGGTTTTACTTGCTTTAAAAAACCTCCCACACCTC
CCCCTGAACCTGAAACATAAAATGAATGCAATTGTTGTTGTTAACTTGTTTATTGCAGCTTATAATGGTT
ACAAATAAAGCAATAGCATCACAAATTTCACAAATAAAGCATTTTTTTCACTGCATTCTAGTTGTGGTTT
GTCCAAACTCATCAATGTATCTTAAGGCGTAAATTGTAAGCGTTAATATTTTGTTAAAATTCGCGTTAAA
TTTTTGTTAAATCAGCTCATTTTTTAACCAATAGGCCGAAATCGGCAAAATCCCTTATAAATCAAAAGAA
TAGACCGAGATAGGGT
[37 nt withheld, positions 2397-2433]
AAAGAACGTGGACTCCAACGTCAAAGG
[49 nt withheld, positions 2461-2509]
T
[91 nt withheld, positions 2511-2601]
G
[124 nt withheld, positions 2603-2726]
CAGGTGGCACTTTTCGGGGAAATGTGCGCGGAACCCCTATTTGTTTATTTTTCTAAATACATTCAAATAT
GTATCCGCTCATGAGACAATAACCCTGATAAATGCTTCAATAATATTGAAAAAGGAAGAGTCCTGAGGCG
GAAAGAACCAGCTGTGGAATGTGTGTCAGTTAGGGTGTGGAAAGTCCCCAGGCTCCCCAGCAGGCAGAAG
TATGCAAAGCATGCATCTCAATTAGTCAGCAACCAGGTGTGGAAAGTCCCCAGGCTCCCCAGCAGGCAGA
AGTATGCAAAGCATGCATCTCAATTAGTCAGCAACCATAGTCCCGCCCCTAACTCCGCCCATCCCGCCCC
TAACTCCGCCCAGTTCCGCCCATTCTCCGCCCCATGGCTGACTAATTTTTTTTATTTATGCAGAGGCCGA
GGCCGCCTCGGCCTCTGAGCTATTCCAGAAGTAGTGAGGAGGCTTTTTTGGAGGCCTAGGCTTTTGCAAA
GATCGATCAAGAGACAGGATGAGGATCGTTTCGCATGATTGAACAAGATGGATTGCACGCAGGTTCTCCG
GCCGCTTGGGTGGAGAGGCTATTCGGCTATGACTGGGCACAACAGACAATCGGCTGCTCTGATGCCGCCG
TGTTCCGGCTGTCAGCGCAGGGGCGCCCGGTTCTTTTTGTCAAGACCGACCTGTCCGGTGCCCTGAATGA
ACTGCAAGACGAGGCAGCGCGGCTATCGTGGCTGGCCACGACGGGCGTTCCTTGCGCAGCTGTGCTCGAC
GTTGTCACTGAAGCGGGAAGGGACTGGCTGCTATTGGGCGAAGTGCCGGGGCAGGATCTCCTGTCATCTC
ACCTTGCTCCTGCCGAGAAAGTATCCATCATGGCTGATGCAATGCGGCGGCTGCATACGCTTGATCCGGC
TACCTGCCCATTCGACCACCAAGCGAAACATCGCATCGAGCGAGCACGTACTCGGATGGAAGCCGGTCTT
GTCGATCAGGATGATCTGGACGAAGAGCATCAGGGGCTCGCGCCAGCCGAACTGTTCGCCAGGCTCAAGG
CGAGCATGCCCGACGGCGAGGATCTCGTCGTGACCCATGGCGATGCCTGCTTGCCGAATATCATGGTGGA
AAATGGCCGCTTTTCTGGATTCATCGACTGTGGCCGGCTGGGTGTGGCGGACCGCTATCAGGACATAGCG
TTGGCTACCCGTGATATTGCTGAAGAGCTTGGCGGCGAATGGGCTGACCGCTTCCTCGTGCTTTACGGTA
TCGCCGCTCCCGATTCGCAGCGCATCGCCTTCTATCGCCTTCTTGACGAGTTCTTCTGAGCGGGACTCTG
GGGTTCGAAATGACCGACCAAGCGACGCCCAACCTGCCATCACGAGATTTCGATTCCACCGCCGCCTTCT
ATGAAAGGTTGGGCTTCGGAATCGTTTTCCGGGACGCCGGCTGGATGATCCTCCAGCGCGGGGATCTCAT
GCTGGAGTTCTTCGCCCACCCTAGGGGGAGGCTAACTGAAACACGGAAGGAGACAATACCGGAAGGAACC
CGCGCTATGACGGCAATAAAAAGACAGAATAAAACGCACGGTGTTGGGTCGTTTGTTCATAAACGCGGGG
TTCGGTCCCAGGGCTGGCACTCTGTCGATACCCCACCGAGACCCCATTGGGGCCAATACGCCCGCGTTTC
TTCCTTTTCCCCACCCCACCCCCCAAGTTCGGGTGAAGGCCCAGGGCTCGCAGCCAACGTCGGGGCGGCA
GGCCCTGCCATAGCCTCAGGTTACTCATATATACTTTAGATTGATTTAAAACTTCATTTTTAATTTAAAA
GGATCTAGGTGAAGATCCTTTTTGATAATCTCATGACCAAAATCCCTTAACGTGAGTTTTCGTTCCACTG
AGCGTCAGACCCCGTAGAAAAGATCAAAGGATCTTCTTGAGATCCTTTTTTTCTGCGCGTAATCTGCTGC
TTGCAAACAAAAAAACCACCGCTACCAGCGGTGGTTTGTTTGCCGGATCAAGAGCTACCAACTCTTTTTC
CGAAGGTAACTGGCTTCAGCAGAGCGCAGATACCAAATACTGTTCTTCTAGTGTAGCCGTAGTTAGGCCA
CCACTTCAAGAACTCTGTAGCACCGCCTACATACCTCGCTCTGCTAATCCTGTTACCAGTGGCTGCTGCC
AGTGGCGATAAGTCGTGTCTTACCGGGTTGGACTCAAGACGATAGTTACCGGATAAGGCGCAGCGGTCGG
GCTGAACGGGGGGTTCGTGCACACAGCCCAGCTTGGAGCGAACGACCTACACCGAACTGAGATACCTACA
GCGTGAGCTATGAGAAAGCGCCACGCTTCCCGAAGGGAGAAAGGCGGACAGGTATCCGGTAAGCGGCAGG
GTCGGAACAGGAGAGCGCACGAGGGAGCTTCCAGGGGGAAACGCCTGGTATCTTTATAGTCCTGTCGGGT
TTCGCCACCTCTGACTTGAGCGTCGATTTTTGTGATGCTCGTCAGGGGGGCGGAGCCTATGGAAAAACGC
CAGCAACGCGGCCTTTTTACGGTTCCTGGCCTTTTGCTGGCCTTTTGCTCACATGTTCTTTCCTGCGTTA
TCCCCTGATTCTGTGGATAACCGTATTACCGCCATGCA
Features (pLannotate 1.2.2; 15 found; start..end, strand, type, name):
     62..365     +  enhancer       CMV enhancer: human cytomegalovirus immediate early enhancer
    366..569     +  promoter       CMV promoter: human cytomegalovirus (CMV) immediate early promoter
    592..672     +  misc_feature   MCS: multiple cloning site
    680..1297    +  CDS            CLTB (fragment): CLCB_HUMAN - Experimental evidence at protein level: Swiss-Prot protein existence level 1. Clathrin is the major protein of the polyhedral coat of coated pits and vesicles. From Homo sapiens (Human).
   1315..2020    +  CDS            mEGFP (fragment): enhanced GFP with monomerizing A206K mutation (Zacharias et al., 2002) mammalian codon-optimized
   2037..2120    +  CDS            large T antigen (fragment): large T antigen from SV40 (simian virus 40)
   2143..2264    +  polyA_signal   SV40 poly(A) signal: SV40 polyadenylation signal
   2298..2726    -  rep_origin     f1 ori (sequence partly withheld): f1 bacteriophage origin of replication; arrow indicates direction of (+) strand synthesis
   2753..2857    +  promoter       AmpR promoter: bla
   2859..3216    +  promoter       SV40 promoter: SV40 enhancer and early promoter
   3251..4045    +  CDS            NeoR/KanR: aminoglycoside phosphotransferase from Tn5; aph(3')-II (or nptII); confers resistance to neomycin, kanamycin, and G418 (Geneticin®)
   4066..4218    +  CDS            ble (fragment): BLE_KLEPN - Experimental evidence at protein level: Swiss-Prot protein existence level 1. Binding protein with a strong affinity to the bleomycin family of antibiotics. Binds to CL990; an antimitotic-antibiotic compound. From Klebsiella pneumoniae.
   4277..4324    +  polyA_signal   HSV TK poly(A) signal: herpes simplex virus thymidine kinase polyadenylation signal (Cole and Stacy, 1985)
   4415..4431    -  polyA_signal   bGH poly(A) signal (fragment): bovine growth hormone polyadenylation signal
   4653..5241    +  rep_origin     ori: high-copy-number ColE1/pMB1/pBR322/pUC origin of replication
