[The description below was written by a language model from this plasmid's Addgene catalogue record and pLannotate feature annotations shown in this document.]
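Description:
CLC-EGFP206(flex6) is a 5,354 bp mammalian expression plasmid built on the Clontech pEGFP-N1 backbone for expressing human clathrin light chain B (CLTB) fused to monomeric EGFP. Transcription is driven by the human cytomegalovirus immediate-early enhancer and promoter and terminated by an SV40 polyadenylation signal. The 618 bp CLTB coding region ends at residue 206, with amino acids 207–211 deleted. It is followed by a short gap that corresponds to the six-residue flexible linker described in the record, then by mEGFP carrying the monomerizing A206K mutation. The fluorescent protein therefore sits at position 206, at the C-terminal end of the truncated light chain. The insert was assembled by Gibson cloning, and part of the plasmid derives from an earlier deposited construct.

In bacteria the plasmid replicates from a high-copy ColE1/pUC-type origin and is selected with kanamycin. The Tn5 NeoR/KanR aminoglycoside phosphotransferase gene has tandem bacterial (bla-type) and SV40 early promoters and an HSV TK polyadenylation signal, so it also permits G418 selection of transfected mammalian cells. An f1 origin is present as well. Several short annotations (fragments of large T antigen, ble and the bGH poly(A) signal) look like backbone remnants or partial sequence matches rather than functional elements.

The name indicates that this plasmid belongs to a series that varies tag position and linker length. It was made for a study of how conformational changes in clathrin light chain influence lattice structure and endocytosis at the plasma membrane, where a positionally defined fluorescent tag reports on the light chain in mammalian cells.
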