Addgene plasmid #193577: CLC-EGFP206(flex6)
Purpose: Expresses human Clathrin Light Chain B tagged with mEGFP at amino acid position 206 with a flexible linker of 6 amino acids in mammalian cells.
Depositing lab: Justin Taraska. Depositing organization: National Heart, Lung, and Blood Institute (NHLBI). Publication: A conformational switch in clathrin light chain regulates lattice structure and endocytosis at the plasma membrane of mammalian cells. Obashi K, Sochacki KA, Strub MP, Taraska JW. Nat Commun. 2023 Feb 9;14(1):732. doi: 10.1038/s41467-023-36304-7. PubMed 36759616.
Backbone
  Vector backbone: pEGFP-N1
  Backbone manufacturer: Clontech
  Total vector size (bp): 5354
  Vector type: Mammalian Expression
Growth in bacteria
  Bacterial resistance: Kanamycin, 50 μg/mL
  Growth temperature: 37°C
  Growth strain: DH5alpha
  Copy number: Unknown
Gene/Insert
  Gene/Insert name: Clathrin light chain B
  Species: H. sapiens (human)
  Insert size (bp): 618
  Mutation: Deleted amino acids 207-211
  GenBank ID: NM_001834.5
  Entrez Gene: CLTB (a.k.a. LCB)
  Promoter: CMV
  Tag / fusion protein: mEGFP (C terminal on backbone)
  Cloning method: Gibson Cloning
  Sequencing primers: 5′ CMV-F; 3′ SV40pArev
Resource information
  A portion of this plasmid was derived from a plasmid made by: Addgene #79997
Terms and licenses: Academic/Nonprofit Terms; Industry Terms: Not Available to Industry
Depositor comments: Please visit https://doi.org/10.1101/2022.03.21.485138 for bioRxiv preprint.
How to cite: CLC-EGFP206(flex6) was a gift from Justin Taraska (Addgene plasmid # 193577 ; http://n2t.net/addgene:193577 ; RRID:Addgene_193577)
